Addgene plasmid #85589: pPEPY-PF6-lacI
Purpose: Work as template for amplification of Streptococcus pneumoniae adapted lacI gene, which is flanked by up- and downstream sequence for integration in prsA locus in S. pneumoniae
Depositing lab: Jan-Willem Veening. Depositing organization: University of Groningen. Publication: High-throughput CRISPRi phenotyping identifies new essential genes in Streptococcus pneumoniae. Liu X, Gallay C, Kjos M, Domenech A, Slager J, van Kessel SP, Knoops K, Sorg RA, Zhang JR, Veening JW. Mol Syst Biol. 2017 May 10;13(5):931. doi: 10.15252/msb.20167449. PubMed 28490437.
Backbone
  Vector backbone: pPEPY
  Backbone size w/o insert (bp): 2963
  Total vector size (bp): 5925
  Vector type: Bacterial Expression
Growth in bacteria
  Bacterial resistance: Kanamycin, 50 μg/mL
  Growth temperature: 37°C
  Growth strain: DH5alpha
  Growth instructions: Please notice that this vector is a container of lacI gene. Expression of lacI in E. coli makes the cells grow very slowly, So we recommend researcher do PCR with E. coli cells without isolating the plasmid.
  Copy number: High Copy
Gene/Insert
  Gene/Insert name: lacI
  Species: Synthetic
  Insert size (bp): 2962
  Promoter: PF6
  Cloning method: Restriction Enzyme; 5′ cloning site BglII (unknown if destroyed); 3′ cloning site XbaI (unknown if destroyed)
  Sequencing primers: 5′ CCCTAAATTTACTAAAGACACTGCTCA; 3′ TGATAGGGTGGTCTCCGATCG
Terms and licenses: Academic/Nonprofit Terms; Industry Terms: Not Available to Industry
Depositor comments: For details of the lacI gene and promoter of PF6, please refer to "Robin Sorg, PhD thesis, Engineering Approaches to Investigate Pneumococcal Gene Expression Regulation and Antibiotic Resistance Development, 2016, ISBN: 978-90-367-9259-2"
How to cite: pPEPY-PF6-lacI was a gift from Jan-Willem Veening (Addgene plasmid # 85589 ; http://n2t.net/addgene:85589 ; RRID:Addgene_85589)
