[The description below was written by a language model from this plasmid's Addgene catalogue record and the feature table of its GenBank file.]
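Description:
pPEPY-PF6-lacI is a high-copy bacterial plasmid built on the pPEPY backbone. It serves as a storage and template vector for a Streptococcus pneumoniae-adapted, synthetic lacI gene rather than as an expression plasmid for E. coli. It replicates in E. coli through a ColE1/pMB1-type (pUC-like) origin and is selected with kanamycin, consistent with the annotated aphA-3 aminoglycoside phosphotransferase gene. The feature table also shows a gentamicin acetyltransferase gene (aacC1) on the opposite strand. The record does not say what this marker is for; it may be the selectable marker carried into the pneumococcal chromosome with the integration cassette, but this is not stated.

The payload is lacI under the PF6 promoter, placed between sequences homologous to the regions upstream and downstream of the prsA locus of S. pneumoniae. The intended use is to PCR-amplify this flanked cassette and transform it into pneumococcus, where double crossover at prsA inserts the repressor gene into the chromosome. LacI then allows IPTG-inducible control of lac-operator-containing promoters, and the associated publication concerns high-throughput CRISPRi phenotyping of essential genes in this organism. The depositor notes that lacI expression markedly slows the growth of the E. coli host.

The held GenBank record annotates only the origin and the two resistance genes. The lacI coding sequence, the PF6 promoter and the prsA homology arms are not marked, so their positions and orientation cannot be read from it. The sequence record is also slightly shorter (5844 bp) than the catalogue's stated total size (5925 bp).
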