LOCUS       Exported 5844 bp ds-DNA circular SYN 12-MAY-2021
DEFINITION  Work as template for amplification of Streptococcus pneumoniae
            adapted lacI gene, which is flanked by up- and downstream sequence
            for integration in prsA locus in S. pneumoniae.
ACCESSION   .
VERSION     .
KEYWORDS    pPEPY-PF6-lacI
SOURCE      synthetic DNA construct
  ORGANISM  synthetic DNA construct
REFERENCE   1 (bases 1 to 5844)
  AUTHORS   Liu X, Gallay C, Kjos M, Domenech A, Slager J, van Kessel SP, Knoops
            K, Sorg RA, Zhang JR, Veening JW
  TITLE     High-throughput CRISPRi phenotyping identifies new essential genes
            in Streptococcus pneumoniae.
  JOURNAL   Mol Syst Biol. 2017 May 10;13(5):931. doi: 10.15252/msb.20167449.
  PUBMED    28490437
REFERENCE   2 (bases 1 to 5844)
  AUTHORS   .
  TITLE     Direct Submission
  JOURNAL   Exported May 12, 2021 from SnapGene Server 1.1.58
            http://www.snapgene.com
FEATURES             Location/Qualifiers
     source          1..5844
                     /organism="synthetic DNA construct"
                     /mol_type="other DNA"
     rep_origin      49..637
                     /direction=RIGHT
                     /label=ori
                     /note="high-copy-number ColE1/pMB1/pBR322/pUC origin of
                     replication"
     primer_bind     538..557
                     /label=pBR322ori-F
                     /note="pBR322 origin, forward primer"
     CDS             complement(2033..2566)
                     /codon_start=1
                     /gene="aacC1"
                     /product="gentamycin acetyltransferase"
                     /label=GmR
                     /note="confers resistance to gentamycin"
                     /translation="MLRSSNDVTQQGSRPKTKLGGSSMGIIRTCRLGPDQVKSMRAALD
                     LFGREFGDVATYSQHQPDSDYLGNLLRSKTFIALAAFDQEAVVGALAAYVLPKFEQPRS
                     EIYIYDLAVSGEHRRQGIATALINLLKHEANALGAYVIYVQADYGDDPAVALYTKLGIR
                     EEVMHFDIDPSTAT"
     CDS             4469..5263
                     /codon_start=1
                     /gene="aphA-3"
                     /product="aminoglycoside phosphotransferase"
                     /label=KanR
                     /note="confers resistance to kanamycin"
                     /translation="MAKMRISPELKKLIEKYRCVKDTEGMSPAKVYKLVGENENLYLKM
                     TDSRYKGTTYDVEREKDMMLWLEGKLPVPKVLHFERHDGWSNLLMSEADGVLCSEEYED
                     EQSPEKIIELYAECIRLFHSIDISDCPYTNSLDSRLAELDYLLNNDLADVDCENWEEDT
                     PFKDPRELYDFLKTEKPEEELVFSHGDLGDSNIFVKDGKVSGFIDLGRSGRADKWYDIA
                     FCVRSIREDIGEEQYVELFFDLLGIKPDWEKIKYYILLDELF"
ORIGIN
        1 ctttagtaag gtttggtacc accccgtaga aaagatcaaa ggatcttctt gagatccttt
       61 ttttctgcgc gtaatctgct gcttgcaaac aaaaaaacca ccgctaccag cggtggtttg
      121 tttgccggat caagagctac caactctttt tccgaaggta actggcttca gcagagcgca
      181 gataccaaat actgtccttc tagtgtagcc gtagttaggc caccacttca agaactctgt
      241 agcaccgcct acatacctcg ctctgctaat cctgttacca gtggctgctg ccagtggcga
      301 taagtcgtgt cttaccgggt tggactcaag acgatagtta ccggataagg cgcagcggtc
      361 gggctgaacg gggggttcgt gcacacagcc cagcttggag cgaacgacct acaccgaact
      421 gagataccta cagcgtgagc tatgagaaag cgccacgctt cccgaaggga gaaaggcgga
      481 caggtatcca gtaagcggca gggtcggaac aggagagcgc acgagggagc ttccaggggg
      541 aaacgcctgg tatctttata gtcctgtcgg gtttcgccac ctctgacttg agcgtcgatt
      601 tttgtgatgc tcgtcagggg ggcggagcct atggaaaaac gccagcaacg cggccttttt
      661 acggttcccg gccttttgct ggccttttgc tcacatgttc tttcctgcgt tatcccgcgg
      721 ccgcataaaa acattcatca taacccccag aacttaaata acaattttta ttcaagatac
      781 atactcctag aataaacttt atatgaaatt ctcatttttg tttttacaat tctccttagt
      841 taaatcttgt ttaatatatg ttttacatat agtatttagc gccacatagt actgaactct
      901 ctccaaaaac ggttattcct ctttgaatag ggcgttatca caagaaaagt atctccacgt
      961 ttcaacttca tatggctcaa aaacaatcaa ttgatgctaa aacctgtacc tagatgtttc
     1021 ggttcataaa accatgaaac tgtaaaagtg gatgaaattg atagcgatag tcaaatcaag
     1081 aggcatcata actctaaaaa gtcacaatat ataagttcat cctcggaaaa atatcattct
     1141 aattgttgaa atgcctacat gaaaagaaac gtcaaatgct catgaaacaa cgaatacagg
     1201 tatcaaaact atgacaaaac aagtccctaa atttactaaa gacactgctc aactttacac
     1261 tttctcgagt tactggaggg atccggcatt aattttcctc cttatttatt tagatctaca
     1321 aacacatcgc tcctgtttac gtcattgcta tcgtggatag taattatttc tcagatgacc
     1381 tggcttttca tagctttagt atgcgcgaag acacaacagg tgaggtattg gcgattacca
     1441 acaatggaca ggaaaaccat ctggttaaga tggcattctt ggaattaaaa aatacagaga
     1501 aaccagcaaa gacaaggttc gcaagccatg gttggagttt ttcggcaaca agccctttac
     1561 ccagcaaccg caacgagcca ttacccaagc aaatcaactg ctggactaca agagctggtc
     1621 cgaggaggac aggaaaatgt ttagtcaact acatatgcga gaagaacaag tcttgttagc
     1681 acaggactat gccttggaaa ctgctagggc tgaagacctt gaacaaggac tagagcgtgg
     1741 gaaagttgaa ggaagggcag aaaggaaact ttttaccttc ctagacatag tacgccaagg
     1801 tcttctgact tctgaggttg ccagccagca attaggtatg tcagtatctg aatttgaggc
     1861 actgttgtaa aatggctcca taatatccat agtgagtaaa tcccctatgg atattatgga
     1921 gcctattttg tgtagtgtac agttaccata cgtaggtgtc cacttaaaaa aaaaccgcgc
     1981 cctgtcaggg gcgcggtttt tttttctcga gttactggag ggatccttat tattaggtgg
     2041 cggtacttgg gtcgatatca aagtgcatca cttcttcccg tatgcccaac tttgtataga
     2101 gagccactgc gggatcgtca ccgtaatctg cttgcacgta gatcacataa gcaccaagcg
     2161 cgttggcctc atgcttgagg agattgatga gcgcggtggc aatgccctgc ctccggtgct
     2221 cgccggagac tgcgagatca tagatataga tttcactacg cggctgctca aacttgggca
     2281 gaacgtaagc cgcgagagcg ccaacaaccg cttcttggtc gaaggcagca agcgcgatga
     2341 atgtcttact acggagcaag ttcccgaggt aatcggagtc cggctgatgt tgggagtagg
     2401 tggctacgtc tccgaactca cgaccgaaaa gatcaagagc agcccgcatg gatttgactt
     2461 ggtcagggcc gagcctacat gtgcgaatga tgcccatact tgagccacct aactttgttt
     2521 tagggcgact gccctgctgc gtaacatcgt tgctgctgcg taacattaat tttcctccta
     2581 tttagatcct tattattatt gtccactttc caaacgagag acctgacgtg caagctgcat
     2641 aagactatct gccaaggcac gaggtgaggc ggtttgagta tttggtgcta atgtggtctt
     2701 acgcttaaca agagatacag gtaaaagctg atttcccttg acagcctgac cctgagaaag
     2761 ttgcaataaa cgatcaacac ttgtctgtcc aagcaaacga aaatcttgct tgatagttgt
     2821 caaaggtgga atgtaacaac ttgaatcttc tgtatcatcg taaccgacaa cactaatatc
     2881 agctccaaca cgcaaacctg attcggtaat tgcacgcata gctccaaggg ccatttggtc
     2941 attggcaacc aacattgcag ttggtacaat accttcattc aacatttgca ttgtctgttg
     3001 aaatcctgac attgcagacc aatcaccctc acgttcagcg ataggctgaa tttgattacg
     3061 agttaagtat ttgtgccaac cagctaaacg aagacgggct gaaacagaac taagtggtcc
     3121 tgctaaaaga gcaatctgtt ggtgaccaag agctaccaaa tgttcgactc ccaaacgagt
     3181 accatcttca tgactaaaga tgattgaatt gataggtgtt tgatctgaaa catccaaaaa
     3241 taatgctggt acattggtac atgcagcttc gacagcaatg gcatcttggt catccaatgg
     3301 gtaattgata attaaaccag atacacgttg agccaataaa ttgtggacgg ctgccttaca
     3361 ggcttcgact ccactacgtt caaccataga tacgacaaca cttgcaccca attgatctgc
     3421 acgagatttg atagcggcaa caatttgaga aggggcatga agtgccaatg aagaggtagc
     3481 aactccgata agcaaacttt gtttaccagc caactgttgg gcaacacgat ttgggatgta
     3541 attaagttca gccattgcag cttcaacctt ttcacgagtt tttgctgata catgactagc
     3601 ctgattgact acacgactga ctgtttggta agagactcct gcgtattctg cgacatcgta
     3661 aagggtgact ggtttcatta attttcctcc ttatttattt agatccttgc atgtatagtt
     3721 attataccag ggggacagtg caatgtcaag ctgaaatctt cgagcaggat ctagggtcgc
     3781 tgaaacttct gatgacgtac agtcatattt cttctctttt tattatatca cagttttaaa
     3841 tctagcttta ctagattcac cgctactatc tatttattcg gaaaaaagac gaaaaacctg
     3901 agaatcatct caggcttggt cattaaattt ttttctcaat atcgaaaagt ggagaaagtg
     3961 gtcgtttttc atgaatacgt acgatagcat cccctaggag atgagcgatt gaaatctgct
     4021 caatcttatc aatcaaacgc tcttctggca gatagatggt atccaaaaca accaatttct
     4081 taatagctga tttttggata ttgtccgtag caggaccaga aagaactggg tgcgtacagc
     4141 ttgcatagac ttcaacagca ccagcttccg caagagcatc tgccgcatga caaatcgttc
     4201 cagcggtatc aatcatatca tcaatcaaga tacaagtctt gccttcaacc ttaccgatga
     4261 tgttcataac ttcactagag cgaaaaaacc ccgccgaagc ggggtttttt gcgactagtt
     4321 ttctgcagta cacgatcgga gaccacccta tcaaaagaat cttgcttggc aaggttcttc
     4381 tgctcgaaga tttcagcttg acattgcact gtccccctgg tataataact atacatgcaa
     4441 ggatctaaat aaataaggag gaaaattaat ggctaaaatg agaatatcac cggaattgaa
     4501 aaaactgatc gaaaaatacc gctgcgtaaa agatacggaa ggaatgtctc ctgctaaggt
     4561 atataagctg gtgggagaaa atgaaaacct atatttaaaa atgacggaca gccggtataa
     4621 agggaccacc tatgatgtgg aacgggaaaa ggacatgatg ctatggctgg aaggaaagct
     4681 gcctgttcca aaggtcctgc actttgaacg gcatgatggc tggagcaatc tgctcatgag
     4741 tgaggccgat ggcgtccttt gctcggaaga gtatgaagat gaacaaagcc ctgaaaagat
     4801 tatcgagctg tatgcggagt gcatcaggct ctttcactcc atcgacatat cggattgtcc
     4861 ctatacgaat agcttagaca gccgcttagc cgaattggat tacttactga ataacgatct
     4921 ggccgatgtg gattgcgaaa actgggaaga agacactcca tttaaagatc cgcgcgagct
     4981 gtatgatttt ttaaagacgg aaaagcccga agaggaactt gtcttttccc acggcgacct
     5041 gggagacagc aacatctttg tgaaagatgg caaagtaagt ggctttattg atcttgggag
     5101 aagcggcagg gcggacaagt ggtatgacat tgccttctgc gtccggtcga tcagggagga
     5161 tatcggggaa gaacagtatg tcgagctatt ttttgactta ctggggatca agcctgattg
     5221 ggagaaaata aaatattata ttttactgga tgaattgttt taggctaatt ttattgcaat
     5281 aacaagtgct tacttttctg gacgggactc cgtccagttt tttgctagaa gctgtataat
     5341 aaagttacaa agatgtacga ccacactgtt gtaaatcata gtgttcgcga atatattact
     5401 gatagcattt ctacaaatac aattgaagag actggatagg ctttaaacga aatatgtcag
     5461 tgttttggca ttcctagtct tcatatcatt taaagaattg tatagacaaa atttttttcc
     5521 aatacagaca ctcgtaacaa ctgcttcatt tttctaccaa catatttagg aacaggataa
     5581 gatagaagaa gattaatcca tagctcagtt ctataccaat ctaagacaaa taagctaaaa
     5641 aaacgattga taataagcaa atagattcca aattttctct atctgctcat tttaataaac
     5701 aatactagtg taactatcct tccagtcaga aacttgtcaa atcacaccga aaactcttct
     5761 aaaatttatc tcgttaggca atcaagcaaa aactcgacga tagtacaaac attattatac
     5821 agaattgact gcctaaatta tata
//
